[The description below was written by a language model from this plasmid's Addgene catalogue record and pLannotate feature annotations shown in this document.]
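Description:
pc3XB-ZF64 is a module-archive plasmid from the Zinc Finger Consortium Modular Assembly Kit v1.0, built on pc3XB, a modified version of the pcDNA3 mammalian expression vector. It carries a single engineered zinc finger module, ZF64, an insert of about 90 bp cloned between XbaI and BamHI sites that are both preserved. According to the depositor, this finger comes from the Barbas module set and recognises the DNA triplet GAT. The automated annotation labels this short coding region as a fragment of mouse Znf22. This reflects only sequence similarity among C2H2 zinc finger frameworks, and the insert is a designed module, not a piece of that gene.

The module sits downstream of the CMV immediate-early enhancer and promoter and a T7 promoter, which also serves as the sequencing primer site, and upstream of the bovine growth hormone polyadenylation signal. The rest of the roughly 5.5 kb plasmid is standard pcDNA3 architecture. An SV40 early promoter drives the neomycin phosphotransferase gene, with an SV40 poly(A) signal, for G418 selection in mammalian cells. An f1 origin allows single-stranded DNA production, a high-copy ColE1/pUC-type origin supports replication in E. coli, and a β-lactamase gene gives ampicillin selection. Small annotated fragments (bom, ble, lacI, lac promoter/operator, HIV LTR) appear to be backbone remnants or similarity hits with no functional role.

The plasmid serves as a standardised source of one finger. In the kit's modular assembly scheme, individual finger modules are combined by restriction cloning into multi-finger arrays that bind longer target sites, and these arrays can then be used to build zinc finger nucleases.
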