Addgene plasmid #13200: pc3XB-ZF64
Depositing lab: Daniel Voytas. Depositing organization: Iowa State University. Publication: Standardized reagents and protocols for engineering zinc finger nucleases by modular assembly. Wright DA, Thibodeau-Beganny S, Sander JD, Winfrey RJ, Hirsh AS, Eichtinger M, Fu F, Porteus MH, Dobbs D, Voytas DF, Joung JK. Nat Protoc. 2006;1(3):1637-52. doi: 10.1038/nprot.2006.259 PubMed 17406455.
Backbone
  Vector backbone: pc3XB
  Backbone manufacturer: Modified Invitrogen pcDNA3
  Backbone size w/o insert (bp): 5400
  Vector type: Mammalian Expression
  Selectable markers: Neomycin (select with G418)
Growth in bacteria
  Bacterial resistance: Ampicillin, 100 μg/mL
  Growth temperature: 37°C
  Growth strain: XL1 Blue
  Copy number: High Copy
Gene/Insert
  Gene/Insert name: ZF64
  Insert size (bp): 90
  Cloning method: Restriction Enzyme; 5′ cloning site XbaI (not destroyed); 3′ cloning site BamHI (not destroyed)
  Sequencing primers: 5′ T7
Terms and licenses: Academic/Nonprofit Terms; Industry Terms: Not Available to Industry
Depositor comments: Part of the Zinc Finger Consortium Modular Assembly Kit v1.0. Finger protein sequence: PGEKPYKCPECGKSFSTSGNLVRHQRTH. Target DNA sequence: GAT. This zinc finger is derived from the Barbas module set.
How to cite: pc3XB-ZF64 was a gift from Daniel Voytas (Addgene plasmid # 13200 ; http://n2t.net/addgene:13200 ; RRID:Addgene_13200)
