Features (pLannotate 1.2.2; 20 found; start..end, strand, type, name):
     28..80      -  misc_feature   bom (fragment): basis of mobility region from pBR322
    235..614     +  enhancer       CMV enhancer: human cytomegalovirus immediate early enhancer
    615..818     +  promoter       CMV promoter: human cytomegalovirus (CMV) immediate early promoter
    814..847     +  LTR            5' LTR (truncated) (fragment): truncated 5' long terminal repeat (LTR) from HIV-1
    863..881     +  promoter       T7 promoter: promoter for bacteriophage T7 RNA polymerase
    927..1019    +  CDS            Znf22 (fragment): ZNF22_MOUSE - Also known as Krox25, Krox26, Zfp422. Experimental evidence at protein level: Swiss-Prot protein existence level 1. Binds DNA through the consensus sequence 5'-CAATG-3'. May be involved in transcriptional regulation and may play a role in tooth formation. From Mus musculus (Mouse).
   1062..1286    +  polyA_signal   bGH poly(A) signal: bovine growth hormone polyadenylation signal
   1290..1311    +  promoter       SV40 promoter (fragment): SV40 enhancer and early promoter
   1332..1760    +  rep_origin     f1 ori (sequence partly withheld): f1 bacteriophage origin of replication; arrow indicates direction of (+) strand synthesis
   1774..2103    +  promoter       SV40 promoter: SV40 enhancer and early promoter
   2174..2965    +  CDS            neo: KKA2_KLEPN - Also known as kan, nptII. Experimental evidence at protein level: Swiss-Prot protein existence level 1. Resistance to kanamycin, neomycin, paromomycin, ribostamycin, butirosin and gentamicin B. From Klebsiella pneumoniae.
   2989..3147    +  CDS            ble (fragment): BLE_KLEPN - Experimental evidence at protein level: Swiss-Prot protein existence level 1. Binding protein with a strong affinity to the bleomycin family of antibiotics. Binds to CL990; an antimitotic-antibiotic compound. From Klebsiella pneumoniae.
   3142..3263    +  polyA_signal   SV40 poly(A) signal: SV40 polyadenylation signal
   3336..3352    -  protein_bind   lac operator: The lac repressor binds to the lac operator to inhibit transcription in E. coli. This inhibition can be relieved by adding lactose or isopropyl-β-D-thiogalactopyranoside (IPTG). lac repressor encoded by lacI
   3360..3390    -  promoter       lac promoter: promoter for the E. coli lac operon
   3405..3426    -  protein_bind   CAP binding site: CAP binding activates transcription in the presence of cAMP. E. coli catabolite activator protein
   3439..3531    -  CDS            lacI (fragment): lac repressor; lacI; The lac repressor binds to the lac operator to inhibit transcription in E. coli. This inhibition can be relieved by adding lactose or isopropyl-β-D-thiogalactopyranoside (IPTG).
   3714..4299    -  rep_origin     ori: high-copy-number ColE1/pMB1/pBR322/pUC origin of replication
   4470..5330    -  CDS            AmpR: β-lactamase; bla; confers resistance to ampicillin, carbenicillin, and related antibiotics
   5331..5435    -  promoter       AmpR promoter: bla
>Addgene plasmid #13200 | pc3XB-ZF64 | depositor full sequence | sequence record 7549 | Author sequence
GACGGATCGGGAGATCTCCCGATCCCCTATGGTGCACTCTCAGTACAATCTGCTCTGATGCCGCATAGTT
AAGCCAGTATCTGCTCCCTGCTTGTGTGTTGGAGGTCGCTGAGTAGTGCGCGAGCAAAATTTAAGCTACA
ACAAGGCAAGGCTTGACCGACAATTGCATGAAGAATCTGCTTAGGGTTAGGCGTTTTGCGCTGCTTCGCG
ATGTACGGGCCAGATATACGCGTTGACATTGATTATTGACTAGTTATTAATAGTAATCAATTACGGGGTC
ATTAGTTCATAGCCCATATATGGAGTTCCGCGTTACATAACTTACGGTAAATGGCCCGCCTGGCTGACCG
CCCAACGACCCCCGCCCATTGACGTCAATAATGACGTATGTTCCCATAGTAACGCCAATAGGGACTTTCC
ATTGACGTCAATGGGTGGAGTATTTACGGTAAACTGCCCACTTGGCAGTACATCAAGTGTATCATATGCC
AAGTACGCCCCCTATTGACGTCAATGACGGTAAATGGCCCGCCTGGCATTATGCCCAGTACATGACCTTA
TGGGACTTTCCTACTTGGCAGTACATCTACGTATTAGTCATCGCTATTACCATGGTGATGCGGTTTTGGC
AGTACATCAATGGGCGTGGATAGCGGTTTGACTCACGGGGATTTCCAAGTCTCCACCCCATTGACGTCAA
TGGGAGTTTGTTTTGGCACCAAAATCAACGGGACTTTCCAAAATGTCGTAACAACTCCGCCCCATTGACG
CAAATGGGCGGTAGGCGTGTACGGTGGGAGGTCTATATAAGCAGAGCTCTCTGGCTAACTAGAGAACCCA
CTGCTTACTGGCTTATCGAAATTAATACGACTCACTATAGGGAGACCCAAGCTGGCTAGCGTTTAAACGG
GCCCTCTAGACCCGGGGAGAAGCCTTACAAATGCCCAGAATGTGGAAAGAGTTTTAGCACTTCTGGAAAT
CTCGTGAGACACCAGAGAACACATACCGGTGGATCCTCTGCACAGTAGTAAGCTTAAGTTTAAACCGCTG
ATCAGCCTCGACTGTGCCTTCTAGTTGCCAGCCATCTGTTGTTTGCCCCTCCCCCGTGCCTTCCTTGACC
CTGGAAGGTGCCACTCCCACTGTCCTTTCCTAATAAAATGAGGAAATTGCATCGCATTGTCTGAGTAGGT
GTCATTCTATTCTGGGGGGTGGGGTGGGGCAGGACAGCAAGGGGGAGGATTGGGAAGACAATAGCAGGCA
TGCTGGGGATGCGGTGGGCTCTATGGCTTCTGAGGCGGAAAGAACCAGCTGGGGCTCTAGGGGGTATCCC
C
[124 nt withheld, positions 1332-1455]
C
[91 nt withheld, positions 1457-1547]
A
[49 nt withheld, positions 1549-1597]
CCTTTGACGTTGGAGTCCACGTTCTTT
[37 nt withheld, positions 1625-1661]
ACCCTATCTCGGTCTATTCTTTTGATTTATAAGGGATTTTGCCGATTTCGGCCTATTGGTTAAAAAATGA
GCTGATTTAACAAAAATTTAACGCGAATTAATTCTGTGGAATGTGTGTCAGTTAGGGTGTGGAAAGTCCC
CAGGCTCCCCAGCAGGCAGAAGTATGCAAAGCATGCATCTCAATTAGTCAGCAACCAGGTGTGGAAAGTC
CCCAGGCTCCCCAGCAGGCAGAAGTATGCAAAGCATGCATCTCAATTAGTCAGCAACCATAGTCCCGCCC
CTAACTCCGCCCATCCCGCCCCTAACTCCGCCCAGTTCCGCCCATTCTCCGCCCCATGGCTGACTAATTT
TTTTTATTTATGCAGAGGCCGAGGCCGCCTCTGCCTCTGAGCTATTCCAGAAGTAGTGAGGAGGCTTTTT
TGGAGGCCTAGGCTTTTGCAAAAAGCTCCCGGCCGGGAGCTTGTATATCCATTTTCGGATCTGATCAAGA
GACAGGATGAGGATCGTTTCGCATGATTGAACAAGATGGATTGCACGCAGGTTCTCCGGCCGCTTGGGTG
GAGAGGCTATTCGGCTATGACTGGGCACAACAGACAATCGGCTGCTCTGATGCCGCCGTGTTCCGGCTGT
CAGCGCAGGGGCGCCCGGTTCTTTTTGTCAAGACCGACCTGTCCGGTGCCCTGAATGAACTGCAGGACGA
GGCAGCGCGGCTATCGTGGCTGGCCACGACGGGCGTTCCTTGCGCAGCTGTGCTCGACGTTGTCACTGAA
GCGGGAAGGGACTGGCTGCTATTGGGCGAAGTGCCGGGGCAGGATCTCCTGTCATCTCACCTTGCTCCTG
CCGAGAAAGTATCCATCATGGCTGATGCAATGCGGCGGCTGCATACGCTTGATCCGGCTACCTGCCCATT
CGACCACCAAGCGAAACATCGCATCGAGCGAGCACGTACTCGGATGGAAGCCGGTCTTGTCGATCAGGAT
GATCTGGACGAAGAGCATCAGGGGCTCGCGCCAGCCGAACTGTTCGCCAGGCTCAAGGCGCGCATGCCCG
ACGGCGAGGATCTCGTCGTGACCCATGGCGATGCCTGCTTGCCGAATATCATGGTGGAAAATGGCCGCTT
TTCTGGATTCATCGACTGTGGCCGGCTGGGTGTGGCGGACCGCTATCAGGACATAGCGTTGGCTACCCGT
GATATTGCTGAAGAGCTTGGCGGCGAATGGGCTGACCGCTTCCTCGTGCTTTACGGTATCGCCGCTCCCG
ATTCGCAGCGCATCGCCTTCTATCGCCTTCTTGACGAGTTCTTCTGAGCGGGACTCTGGGGTTCGAAATG
ACCGACCAAGCGACGCCCAACCTGCCATCACGAGATTTCGATTCCACCGCCGCCTTCTATGAAAGGTTGG
GCTTCGGAATCGTTTTCCGGGACGCCGGCTGGATGATCCTCCAGCGCGGGGATCTCATGCTGGAGTTCTT
CGCCCACCCCAACTTGTTTATTGCAGCTTATAATGGTTACAAATAAAGCAATAGCATCACAAATTTCACA
AATAAAGCATTTTTTTCACTGCATTCTAGTTGTGGTTTGTCCAAACTCATCAATGTATCTTATCATGTCT
GTATACCGTCGACCTCTAGCTAGAGCTTGGCGTAATCATGGTCATAGCTGTTTCCTGTGTGAAATTGTTA
TCCGCTCACAATTCCACACAACATACGAGCCGGAAGCATAAAGTGTAAAGCCTGGGGTGCCTAATGAGTG
AGCTAACTCACATTAATTGCGTTGCGCTCACTGCCCGCTTTCCAGTCGGGAAACCTGTCGTGCCAGCTGC
ATTAATGAATCGGCCAACGCGCGGGGAGAGGCGGTTTGCGTATTGGGCGCTCTTCCGCTTCCTCGCTCAC
TGACTCGCTGCGCTCGGTCGTTCGGCTGCGGCGAGCGGTATCAGCTCACTCAAAGGCGGTAATACGGTTA
TCCACAGAATCAGGGGATAACGCAGGAAAGAACATGTGAGCAAAAGGCCAGCAAAAGGCCAGGAACCGTA
AAAAGGCCGCGTTGCTGGCGTTTTTCCATAGGCTCCGCCCCCCTGACGAGCATCACAAAAATCGACGCTC
AAGTCAGAGGTGGCGAAACCCGACAGGACTATAAAGATACCAGGCGTTTCCCCCTGGAAGCTCCCTCGTG
CGCTCTCCTGTTCCGACCCTGCCGCTTACCGGATACCTGTCCGCCTTTCTCCCTTCGGGAAGCGTGGCGC
TTTCTCATAGCTCACGCTGTAGGTATCTCAGTTCGGTGTAGGTCGTTCGCTCCAAGCTGGGCTGTGTGCA
CGAACCCCCCGTTCAGCCCGACCGCTGCGCCTTATCCGGTAACTATCGTCTTGAGTCCAACCCGGTAAGA
CACGACTTATCGCCACTGGCAGCAGCCACTGGTAACAGGATTAGCAGAGCGAGGTATGTAGGCGGTGCTA
CAGAGTTCTTGAAGTGGTGGCCTAACTACGGCTACACTAGAAGAACAGTATTTGGTATCTGCGCTCTGCT
GAAGCCAGTTACCTTCGGAAAAAGAGTTGGTAGCTCTTGATCCGGCAAACAAACCACCGCTGGTAGCGGT
TTTTTTGTTTGCAAGCAGCAGATTACGCGCAGAAAAAAAGGATCTCAAGAAGATCCTTTGATCTTTTCTA
CGGGGTCTGACGCTCAGTGGAACGAAAACTCACGTTAAGGGATTTTGGTCATGAGATTATCAAAAAGGAT
CTTCACCTAGATCCTTTTAAATTAAAAATGAAGTTTTAAATCAATCTAAAGTATATATGAGTAAACTTGG
TCTGACAGTTACCAATGCTTAATCAGTGAGGCACCTATCTCAGCGATCTGTCTATTTCGTTCATCCATAG
TTGCCTGACTCCCCGTCGTGTAGATAACTACGATACGGGAGGGCTTACCATCTGGCCCCAGTGCTGCAAT
GATACCGCGAGACCCACGCTCACCGGCTCCAGATTTATCAGCAATAAACCAGCCAGCCGGAAGGGCCGAG
CGCAGAAGTGGTCCTGCAACTTTATCCGCCTCCATCCAGTCTATTAATTGTTGCCGGGAAGCTAGAGTAA
GTAGTTCGCCAGTTAATAGTTTGCGCAACGTTGTTGCCATTGCTACAGGCATCGTGGTGTCACGCTCGTC
GTTTGGTATGGCTTCATTCAGCTCCGGTTCCCAACGATCAAGGCGAGTTACATGATCCCCCATGTTGTGC
AAAAAAGCGGTTAGCTCCTTCGGTCCTCCGATCGTTGTCAGAAGTAAGTTGGCCGCAGTGTTATCACTCA
TGGTTATGGCAGCACTGCATAATTCTCTTACTGTCATGCCATCCGTAAGATGCTTTTCTGTGACTGGTGA
GTACTCAACCAAGTCATTCTGAGAATAGTGTATGCGGCGACCGAGTTGCTCTTGCCCGGCGTCAATACGG
GATAATACCGCGCCACATAGCAGAACTTTAAAAGTGCTCATCATTGGAAAACGTTCTTCGGGGCGAAAAC
TCTCAAGGATCTTACCGCTGTTGAGATCCAGTTCGATGTAACCCACTCGTGCACCCAACTGATCTTCAGC
ATCTTTTACTTTCACCAGCGTTTCTGGGTGAGCAAAAACAGGAAGGCAAAATGCCGCAAAAAAGGGAATA
AGGGCGACACGGAAATGTTGAATACTCATACTCTTCCTTTTTCAATATTATTGAAGCATTTATCAGGGTT
ATTGTCTCATGAGCGGATACATATTTGAATGTATTTAGAAAAATAAACAAATAGGGGTTCCGCGCACATT
TCCCCGAAAAGTGCCACCTGACGTC
