>Addgene plasmid #13200 | pc3XB-ZF64 | addgene partial sequence | sequence record 19584 | CMV-F 5'-CGCAAATGGGCGGTAGGCGTG-3'
GCTCTCTGGCTAACTAGAGAACCCACTGCTTACTGGCTTATCGAAATTAATACGACTCACTATAGGGAGA
CCCAAGCTGGCTAGCGTTTAAACGGGCCCTCTAGACCCGGGGAGAAGCCTTACAAATGCCCAGAATGTGG
AAAGAGTTTTAGCACTTCTGGAAATCTCGTGAGACACCAGAGAACACATACCGGTGGATCCTCTGCACAG
TAGTAAGCTTAAGTTTAAACCGCTGATCAGCCTCGACTGTGCCTTCTAGTTGCCAGCCATCTGTTGTTTG
CCCCTCCCCCGTGCCTTCCTTGACCCTGGAAGGTGCCACTCCCACTGTCCTTTCCTAATAAAATGAGGAA
ATTGCATCGCATTGTCTGAGTAGGTGTCATTCTATTCTGGGGGGTGGGGTGGGGCAGGACAGCAAGGGGG
AGGATTGGGAAGACAATAGCAGGCATGCTGGGGATGCGGTGGGCTCTATGGCTTCTGAGGCGGAAAGAAC
CAGCTGGGGCTCTAGGGGGTATCCCC
[93 nt withheld, positions 517-609]
